Addgene plasmid #81896: pDONR223_C15orf23_WT
Purpose: Gateway Donor vector containing C15ORF23 , part of the Target Accelerator Plasmid Collection.
Depositing lab: Jesse Boehm & William Hahn & David Root. Depositing organization: Broad Institute. Publication: Systematic Functional Interrogation of Rare Cancer Variants Identifies Oncogenic Alleles. Kim E, Ilic N, Shrestha Y, Zou L, Kamburov A, Zhu C, Yang X, Lubonja R, Tran N, Nguyen C, Lawrence MS, Piccioni F, Bagul M, Doench JG, Chouinard CR, Wu X, Hogstrom L, Natoli T, Tamayo P, Horn H, Corsello SM, Lage K, Root DE, Subramanian A, Golub TR, Getz G, Boehm JS, Hahn WC. Cancer Discov. 2016 Jul;6(7):714-26. doi: 10.1158/2159-8290.CD-16-0160. Epub 2016 May 4. PubMed 27147599.
Backbone
  Vector backbone: pDONR223
  Backbone manufacturer: Invitrogen
  Backbone size w/o insert (bp): 2790
  Vector type: Gateway Entry vector
Growth in bacteria
  Bacterial resistance: Spectinomycin, 50 μg/mL
  Growth temperature: 37°C
  Growth strain: DH5alpha
  Copy number: High Copy
Gene/Insert
  Gene/Insert name: C15ORF23
  Species: H. sapiens (human)
  Mutation: A40E; R75L; P92S; S232G
  GenBank ID: NM_033286.3
  Entrez Gene: KNSTRN (a.k.a. C15orf23, HSD11, SKAP, TRAF4AF1)
  Promoter: None
  Cloning method: Gateway Cloning
  Sequencing primers: 5′ M13pUC-fwd; 3′ M13-Rev
Terms and licenses: Academic/Nonprofit Terms; Industry Terms: Not Available to Industry
Depositor comments: Closed state: stop codon immediately follows insert
How to cite: pDONR223_C15orf23_WT was a gift from Jesse Boehm & William Hahn & David Root (Addgene plasmid # 81896 ; http://n2t.net/addgene:81896 ; RRID:Addgene_81896)
