[The description below was written by a language model from this plasmid's Addgene catalogue record and pLannotate feature annotations shown in this document.]
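Description:
pDONR223_C15orf23_WT is a Gateway entry clone built on the Invitrogen pDONR223 backbone and carrying the human C15ORF23 open reading frame, now known as KNSTRN (also called SKAP or TRAF4AF1). It belongs to the Target Accelerator Plasmid Collection, a resource assembled for systematic functional testing of cancer-associated alleles, in which this clone serves as the wild-type reference. Despite the "WT" name, the record lists four amino-acid differences relative to the cited reference transcript (A40E, R75L, P92S, S232G); it does not say whether these are natural variants or cloning changes. The plasmid is maintained in E. coli at high copy from a ColE1/pUC-type origin and is selected with spectinomycin through the aadA (SmR) aminoglycoside adenylyltransferase gene. Upstream of that gene lie a fragment of a class 1 integron Pc promoter and a remnant of a gentamicin resistance gene.

In the 3,744 nt sequenced record, the roughly 950 bp KNSTRN coding sequence is flanked on both sides by attL recombination sites. The annotation software labels both as attL3, but functionally they are the sites that LR Clonase uses to transfer the ORF directionally into any compatible destination vector. The entry clone has no promoter driving the insert, so expression depends entirely on the destination vector chosen. The only nearby promoter is a T7 promoter downstream of the insert on the opposite strand. The ORF is in the "closed" configuration, with a stop codon immediately after the coding sequence, so it suits native or N-terminally tagged expression but not C-terminal fusions. rrnB T1 and T2 terminators insulate the cassette from read-through transcription, and small lacZα and lacI fragments are backbone remnants.
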