Features (pLannotate 1.2.2; 12 found; start..end, strand, type, name):
     38..74      -  CDS            lacZα (fragment): LacZα fragment of β-galactosidase; lacZ fragment
     91..186     +  protein_bind   attL3: mutant version of attL; recombination site for the Gateway® LR reaction LR Clonase™
    192..1139    +  CDS            KNSTRN: SKAP_HUMAN - Also known as C15orf23 From Homo sapiens (Human).
   1147..1242    -  protein_bind   attL3: mutant version of attL; recombination site for the Gateway® LR reaction LR Clonase™
   1261..1279    -  promoter       T7 promoter: promoter for bacteriophage T7 RNA polymerase
   1469..1492    +  promoter       Pc promoter (fragment): intI1 (promoter lies within the coding sequence); class 1 integron promoter
   1668..1724    +  CDS            GmR (fragment): gentamycin acetyltransferase; aacC1; confers resistance to gentamycin
   1731..2522    +  CDS            SmR: aminoglycoside adenylyltransferase (Murphy, 1985); aadA; confers resistance to spectinomycin and streptomycin
   2615..3203    +  rep_origin     ori: high-copy-number ColE1/pMB1/pBR322/pUC origin of replication
   3386..3478    +  CDS            lacI (fragment): lac repressor; lacI; The lac repressor binds to the lac operator to inhibit transcription in E. coli. This inhibition can be relieved by adding lactose or isopropyl-β-D-thiogalactopyranoside (IPTG).
   3533..3560    -  terminator     rrnB T2 terminator: transcription terminator T2 from the E. coli rrnB gene
   3692..3735    +  terminator     rrnB T1 terminator: Escherichia coli rrnB; transcription terminator T1 from the E. coli rrnB gene
>Addgene plasmid #81896 | pDONR223_C15orf23_WT | addgene full sequence | sequence record 169028 | Addgene NGS Result
GGCAGTTCCCTACTCTCGCGTTAACGCTAGCATGGATGTTTTCCCAGTCACGACGTTGTAAAACGACGGC
CAGTCTTAAGCTCGGGCCCCAAATAATGATTTTATTTTGACTGATAGTGACCTGTTCGTTGCAACAAATT
GATGAGCAATGCTTTTTTATAATGCCAACTTTGTACAAAAAAGTTGGCACCATGGCGGCTCCCGAAGCCC
CGCCCCTGGACAGAGTTTTCCGTACAACATGGCTGTCTACAGAGTGCGATTCCCACCCACTTCCGCCTAG
CTACCGGAAGTTTCTATTTGAAACCCAGGAGGCCGACTTAGCCGGTGGCACGACAGTTGCTGCAGGGAAT
CTTTTAAACGAGAGCGAGAAGGACTGCGGGCAGGACCGGCGGGCTCCTGGGGTTCAGCCGTGCCTCCTCG
TTACGATGACCAGTGTGGTTAAGACAGTGTATAGCCTGCAGCCCTCCTCTGCGCTGAGCGGCGGCCAGCC
GGCAGACACACAAACTCGGGCCACTTCTAAGAGTCTCTTACCTGTTAGGTCCAAAGAAGTCGATGTTTCC
AAACAGCTTCATTCAGGAGGTCCAGAGAATGATGTTACAAAAATCACCAAACTGAGACGAGAGAATGGGC
AAATGAAAGCTACTGACACTGCCACCAGAAGGAATGTCAGAAAAGGCTACAAACCACTGAGTAAGCAAAA
ATCAGAGGAAGAGCTCAAGGACAAGAACCAGCTGTTAGAAGCCGTCAACAAGCAGTTGCACCAGAAGTTG
ACTGAAACTCAGGGAGAGCTGAAGGACCTGACCCAGAAGGTAGAGCTGCTGGAGAAGTTTCGGGACAACT
GTTTGGCAATTTTGGAGAGCAAGGGCCTTGATCCAGCTTTAGGCGGTGAGACCCTGGCATCACGACAAGA
ATCCACTACTGATCACATGGACTCTATGTTGCTGTTAGAAACTTTGCAAGAGGAGCTGAAGCTTTTTAAC
GAAACAGCCAAAAAGCAGATGGAGGAGTTACAGGCCTTAAAGGTAAAGCTGGAGATGAAAGAGGAAAGAG
TCCGATTCCTAGAACAGCAAACCTTATGTAACAATCAAGTAAATGATTTAACAACAGCCCTTAAGGAAAT
GGAGCAGCTATTAGAAATGTGATTGCCAACTTTCTTGTACAAAGTTGGCATTATAAGAAAGCATTGCTTA
TCAATTTGTTGCAACGAACAGGTCACTATCAGTCAAAATAAAATCATTATTTGCCATCCAGCTGATATCC
CCTATAGTGAGTCGTATTACATGGTCATAGCTGTTTCCTGGCAGCTCTGGCCCGTGTCTCAAAATCTCTG
ATGTTACATTGCACAAGATAAAAATATATCATCATGCCTCCTCTAGACCAGCCAGGACAGAAATGCCTCG
ACTTCGCTGCTACCCAAGGTTGCCGGGTGACGCACACCGTGGAAACGGATGAAGGCACGAACCCAGTGGA
CATAAGCCTGTTCGGTTCGTAAGCTGTAATGCAAGTAGCGTATGCGCTCACGCAACTGGTCCAGAACCTT
GACCGAACGCAGCGGTGGTAACGGCGCAGTGGCGGTTTTCATGGCTTGTTATGACTGTTTTTTGGGGGTA
CAGTCTATGCCTCGGGCATCCAAGCAGCAAGCGCGTTACGCCGTGGGTCGATGTTTGATGTTATGGAGCA
GCAACGATGTTACGCAGCAGGGCAGTCGCCCTAAAACAAAGTTAAACATTATGAGGGAAGCGGTGATCGC
CGAAGTATCGACTCAACTATCAGAGGTAGTTGGCGTCATCGAGCGCCATCTCGAACCGACGTTGCTGGCC
GTACATTTGTACGGCTCCGCAGTGGATGGCGGCCTGAAGCCACACAGTGATATTGATTTGCTGGTTACGG
TGACCGTAAGGCTTGATGAAACAACGCGGCGAGCTTTGATCAACGACCTTTTGGAAACTTCGGCTTCCCC
TGGAGAGAGCGAGATTCTCCGCGCTGTAGAAGTCACCATTGTTGTGCACGACGACATCATTCCGTGGCGT
TATCCAGCTAAGCGCGAACTGCAATTTGGAGAATGGCAGCGCAATGACATTCTTGCAGGTATCTTCGAGC
CAGCCACGATCGACATTGATCTGGCTATCTTGCTGACAAAAGCAAGAGAACATAGCGTTGCCTTGGTAGG
TCCAGCGGCGGAGGAACTCTTTGATCCGGTTCCTGAACAGGATCTATTTGAGGCGCTAAATGAAACCTTA
ACGCTATGGAACTCGCCGCCCGACTGGGCTGGCGATGAGCGAAATGTAGTGCTTACGTTGTCCCGCATTT
GGTACAGCGCAGTAACCGGCAAAATCGCGCCGAAGGATGTCGCTGCCGACTGGGCAATGGAGCGCCTGCC
GGCCCAGTATCAGCCCGTCATACTTGAAGCTAGACAGGCTTATCTTGGACAAGAAGAAGATCGCTTGGCC
TCGCGCGCAGATCAGTTGGAAGAATTTGTCCACTACGTGAAAGGCGAGATCACCAAGGTAGTCGGCAAAT
AACCCTCGAGCCACCCATGACCAAAATCCCTTAACGTGAGTTACGCGTCGTTCCACTGAGCGTCAGACCC
CGTAGAAAAGATCAAAGGATCTTCTTGAGATCCTTTTTTTCTGCGCGTAATCTGCTGCTTGCAAACAAAA
AAACCACCGCTACCAGCGGTGGTTTGTTTGCCGGATCAAGAGCTACCAACTCTTTTTCCGAAGGTAACTG
GCTTCAGCAGAGCGCAGATACCAAATACTGTTCTTCTAGTGTAGCCGTAGTTAGGCCACCACTTCAAGAA
CTCTGTAGCACCGCCTACATACCTCGCTCTGCTAATCCTGTTACCAGTGGCTGCTGCCAGTGGCGATAAG
TCGTGTCTTACCGGGTTGGACTCAAGACGATAGTTACCGGATAAGGCGCAGCGGTCGGGCTGAACGGGGG
GTTCGTGCACACAGCCCAGCTTGGAGCGAACGACCTACACCGAACTGAGATACCTACAGCGTGAGCTATG
AGAAAGCGCCACGCTTCCCGAAGGGAGAAAGGCGGACAGGTATCCGGTAAGCGGCAGGGTCGGAACAGGA
GAGCGCACGAGGGAGCTTCCAGGGGGAAACGCCTGGTATCTTTATAGTCCTGTCGGGTTTCGCCACCTCT
GACTTGAGCGTCGATTTTTGTGATGCTCGTCAGGGGGGCGGAGCCTATGGAAAAACGCCAGCAACGCGGC
CTTTTTACGGTTCCTGGCCTTTTGCTGGCCTTTTGCTCACATGTTCTTTCCTGCGTTATCCCCTGATTCT
GTGGATAACCGTATTACCGCCTTTGAGTGAGCTGATACCGCTCGCCGCAGCCGAACGACCGAGCGCAGCG
AGTCAGTGAGCGAGGAAGCGGAAGAGCGCCCAATACGCAAACCGCCTCTCCCCGCGCGTTGGCCGATTCA
TTAATGCAGCTGGCACGACAGGTTTCCCGACTGGAAAGCGGGCAGTGAGCGCAACGCAATTAATACGCGT
ACCGCTAGCCAGGAAGAGTTTGTAGAAACGCAAAAAGGCCATCCGTCAGGATGGCCTTCTGCTTAGTTTG
ATGCCTGGCAGTTTATGGCGGGCGTCCTGCCCGCCACCCTCCGGGCCGTTGCTTCACAACGTTCAAATCC
GCTCCCGGCGGATTTGTCCTACTCAGGAGAGCGTTCACCGACAAACAACAGATAAAACGAAAGGCCCAGT
CTTCCGACTGAGCCTTTCGTTTTATTTGATGCCT
