>Addgene plasmid #81896 | pDONR223_C15orf23_WT | depositor partial sequence | sequence record 155215 | Insert sequence
ATGGCGGCTCCCGAAGCCCCGCCCCTGGACAGAGTTTTCCGTACAACATGGCTGTCTACAGAGTGCGATT
CCCACCCACTTCCGCCTAGCTACCGGAAGTTTCTATTTGAAACCCAGGAGGCCGACTTAGCCGGTGGCAC
GACAGTTGCTGCAGGGAATCTTTTAAACGAGAGCGAGAAGGACTGCGGGCAGGACCGGCGGGCTCCTGGG
GTTCAGCCGTGCCTCCTCGTTACGATGACCAGTGTGGTTAAGACAGTGTATAGCCTGCAGCCCTCCTCTG
CGCTGAGCGGCGGCCAGCCGGCAGACACACAAACTCGGGCCACTTCTAAGAGTCTCTTACCTGTTAGGTC
CAAAGAAGTCGATGTTTCCAAACAGCTTCATTCAGGAGGTCCAGAGAATGATGTTACAAAAATCACCAAA
CTGAGACGAGAGAATGGGCAAATGAAAGCTACTGACACTGCCACCAGAAGGAATGTCAGAAAAGGCTACA
AACCACTGAGTAAGCAAAAATCAGAGGAAGAGCTCAAGGACAAGAACCAGCTGTTAGAAGCCGTCAACAA
GCAGTTGCACCAGAAGTTGACTGAAACTCAGGGAGAGCTGAAGGACCTGACCCAGAAGGTAGAGCTGCTG
GAGAAGTTTCGGGACAACTGTTTGGCAATTTTGGAGAGCAAGGGCCTTGATCCAGCTTTAGGCGGTGAGA
CCCTGGCATCACGACAAGAATCCACTACTGATCACATGGACTCTATGTTGCTGTTAGAAACTTTGCAAGA
GGAGCTGAAGCTTTTTAACGAAACAGCCAAAAAGCAGATGGAGGAGTTACAGGCCTTAAAGGTAAAGCTG
GAGATGAAAGAGGAAAGAGTCCGATTCCTAGAACAGCAAACCTTATGTAACAATCAAGTAAATGATTTAA
CAACAGCCCTTAAGGAAATGGAGCAGCTATTAGAAATG
